>Addgene plasmid #15820 | pcDNA3-DN-hCUL3-FLAG | depositor full sequence | sequence record 8367 | Author sequence
GACGGATCGGGAGATCTCCCGATCCCCTATGGTGCACTCTCAGTACAATCTGCTCTGATGCCGCATAGTT
AAGCCAGTATCTGCTCCCTGCTTGTGTGTTGGAGGTCGCTGAGTAGTGCGCGAGCAAAATTTAAGCTACA
ACAAGGCAAGGCTTGACCGACAATTGCATGAAGAATCTGCTTAGGGTTAGGCGTTTTGCGCTGCTTCGCG
ATGTACGGGCCAGATATACGCGTTGACATTGATTATTGACTAGTTATTAATAGTAATCAATTACGGGGTC
ATTAGTTCATAGCCCATATATGGAGTTCCGCGTTACATAACTTACGGTAAATGGCCCGCCTGGCTGACCG
CCCAACGACCCCCGCCCATTGACGTCAATAATGACGTATGTTCCCATAGTAACGCCAATAGGGACTTTCC
ATTGACGTCAATGGGTGGAGTATTTACGGTAAACTGCCCACTTGGCAGTACATCAAGTGTATCATATGCC
AAGTACGCCCCCTATTGACGTCAATGACGGTAAATGGCCCGCCTGGCATTATGCCCAGTACATGACCTTA
TGGGACTTTCCTACTTGGCAGTACATCTACGTATTAGTCATCGCTATTACCATGGTGATGCGGTTTTGGC
AGTACATCAATGGGCGTGGATAGCGGTTTGACTCACGGGGATTTCCAAGTCTCCACCCCATTGACGTCAA
TGGGAGTTTGTTTTGGCACCAAAATCAACGGGACTTTCCAAAATGTCGTAACAACTCCGCCCCATTGACG
CAAATGGGCGGTAGGCGTGTACGGTGGGAGGTCTATATAAGCAGAGCTCTCTGGCTAACTAGAGAACCCA
CTGCTTACTGGCTTATCGAAATTAATACGACTCACTATAGGGAGACCCAAGCTTGGTACCGAGCTCGGAT
CTGCCACCATGTCGAATCTGAGCAAAGGCACGGGCAGCCGGAAGGACACCAAGATGCGGATCCGGGCCTT
TCCGATGACCATGGAT
[420 nt withheld, positions 997-1416]
GATATGATTGCAAGAGAGCGGAAAGGAGAAGTCGTAGACAGAGGCGCAATAAGAAATGCTTGCCAGATGT
TAATGATTTTAGGTCTCGAAGGAAGATCAGTCTATGAAGAAGATTTTGAGGCTCCTTTTTTGGAAATGTC
TGCAGAATTTTTTCAGATGGAAAGCCAGAAATTTTTAGCAGAAAATAGTGCTTCAGTATATATAAAGAAA
GTAGAAGCTAGAATTAATGAAGAAATAGAACGAGTGATGCACTGCCTTGACAAATCAACGGAAGAACCAA
TTGTAAAGGTGGTTGAAAGGGAACTCATTTCCAAGCACATGAAGACTATAGTAGAAATGGAGAATTCTGG
GCTAGTACATATGTTGAAAAATGGAAAGACAGAAGACCTTGGTTGCATGTACAAGTTATTTAGTCGTGTG
CCAAATGGTTTGAAAACAATGTGTGAGTGTATGAGTTCCTATTTGAGGGAGCAAGGTAAAGCTCTTGTTT
CTGAAGAAGGAGAAGGAAAGAATCCTGTTGACTATATCCAGGGCTTATTGGATCTGAAGAGTAGGTTCGA
TCGCTTCCTCCTGGAATCATTCAACAATGACCGTCTCTTTAAACAAACTATTGCGGGTGACTTTGAGTAT
TTTCTCAACCTCAACTCCAGGTCTCCTGAATACCTCTCATTATTTATTGATGATAAGCTGAAAAAGGGAG
TCAAAGGGCTAACAGAACAAGAAGTAGAAACAATATTGGATAAAGCAATGGTCCTTGACTACAAGGATGA
CGATGACAAGTGACTCGAGCATGCATCTAGAGGGCCCTATTCTATAGTGTCACCTAAATGCTAGAGCTCG
CTGATCAGCCTCGACTGTGCCTTCTAGTTGCCAGCCATCTGTTGTTTGCCCCTCCCCCGTGCCTTCCTTG
ACCCTGGAAGGTGCCACTCCCACTGTCCTTTCCTAATAAAATGAGGAAATTGCATCGCATTGTCTGAGTA
GGTGTCATTCTATTCTGGGGGGTGGGGTGGGGCAGGACAGCAAGGGGGAGGATTGGGAAGACAATAGCAG
GCATGCTGGGGATGCGGTGGGCTCTATGGCTTCTGAGGCGGAAAGAACCAGCTGGGGCTCTAGGGGGTAT
CCCC
[124 nt withheld, positions 2541-2664]
C
[91 nt withheld, positions 2666-2756]
A
[49 nt withheld, positions 2758-2806]
CCTTTGACGTTGGAGTCCACGTTCTTT
[37 nt withheld, positions 2834-2870]
ACCCTATCTCGGTCTATTCTTTTGATTTATAAGGGATTTTGCCGATTTCGGCCTATTGGTTAAAAAATGA
GCTGATTTAACAAAAATTTAACGCGAATTAATTCTGTGGAATGTGTGTCAGTTAGGGTGTGGAAAGTCCC
CAGGCTCCCCAGCAGGCAGAAGTATGCAAAGCATGCATCTCAATTAGTCAGCAACCAGGTGTGGAAAGTC
CCCAGGCTCCCCAGCAGGCAGAAGTATGCAAAGCATGCATCTCAATTAGTCAGCAACCATAGTCCCGCCC
CTAACTCCGCCCATCCCGCCCCTAACTCCGCCCAGTTCCGCCCATTCTCCGCCCCATGGCTGACTAATTT
TTTTTATTTATGCAGAGGCCGAGGCCGCCTCTGCCTCTGAGCTATTCCAGAAGTAGTGAGGAGGCTTTTT
TGGAGGCCTAGGCTTTTGCAAAAAGCTCCCGGGAGCTTGTATATCCATTTTCGGATCTGATCAAGAGACA
GGATGAGGATCGTTTCGCATGATTGAACAAGATGGATTGCACGCAGGTTCTCCGGCCGCTTGGGTGGAGA
GGCTATTCGGCTATGACTGGGCACAACAGACAATCGGCTGCTCTGATGCCGCCGTGTTCCGGCTGTCAGC
GCAGGGGCGCCCGGTTCTTTTTGTCAAGACCGACCTGTCCGGTGCCCTGAATGAACTGCAGGACGAGGCA
GCGCGGCTATCGTGGCTGGCCACGACGGGCGTTCCTTGCGCAGCTGTGCTCGACGTTGTCACTGAAGCGG
GAAGGGACTGGCTGCTATTGGGCGAAGTGCCGGGGCAGGATCTCCTGTCATCTCACCTTGCTCCTGCCGA
GAAAGTATCCATCATGGCTGATGCAATGCGGCGGCTGCATACGCTTGATCCGGCTACCTGCCCATTCGAC
CACCAAGCGAAACATCGCATCGAGCGAGCACGTACTCGGATGGAAGCCGGTCTTGTCGATCAGGATGATC
TGGACGAAGAGCATCAGGGGCTCGCGCCAGCCGAACTGTTCGCCAGGCTCAAGGCGCGCATGCCCGACGG
CGAGGATCTCGTCGTGACCCATGGCGATGCCTGCTTGCCGAATATCATGGTGGAAAATGGCCGCTTTTCT
GGATTCATCGACTGTGGCCGGCTGGGTGTGGCGGACCGCTATCAGGACATAGCGTTGGCTACCCGTGATA
TTGCTGAAGAGCTTGGCGGCGAATGGGCTGACCGCTTCCTCGTGCTTTACGGTATCGCCGCTCCCGATTC
GCAGCGCATCGCCTTCTATCGCCTTCTTGACGAGTTCTTCTGAGCGGGACTCTGGGGTTCGAAATGACCG
ACCAAGCGACGCCCAACCTGCCATCACGAGATTTCGATTCCACCGCCGCCTTCTATGAAAGGTTGGGCTT
CGGAATCGTTTTCCGGGACGCCGGCTGGATGATCCTCCAGCGCGGGGATCTCATGCTGGAGTTCTTCGCC
CACCCCAACTTGTTTATTGCAGCTTATAATGGTTACAAATAAAGCAATAGCATCACAAATTTCACAAATA
AAGCATTTTTTTCACTGCATTCTAGTTGTGGTTTGTCCAAACTCATCAATGTATCTTATCATGTCTGTAT
ACCGTCGACCTCTAGCTAGAGCTTGGCGTAATCATGGTCATAGCTGTTTCCTGTGTGAAATTGTTATCCG
CTCACAATTCCACACAACATACGAGCCGGAAGCATAAAGTGTAAAGCCTGGGGTGCCTAATGAGTGAGCT
AACTCACATTAATTGCGTTGCGCTCACTGCCCGCTTTCCAGTCGGGAAACCTGTCGTGCCAGCTGCATTA
ATGAATCGGCCAACGCGCGGGGAGAGGCGGTTTGCGTATTGGGCGCTCTTCCGCTTCCTCGCTCACTGAC
TCGCTGCGCTCGGTCGTTCGGCTGCGGCGAGCGGTATCAGCTCACTCAAAGGCGGTAATACGGTTATCCA
CAGAATCAGGGGATAACGCAGGAAAGAACATGTGAGCAAAAGGCCAGCAAAAGGCCAGGAACCGTAAAAA
GGCCGCGTTGCTGGCGTTTTTCCATAGGCTCCGCCCCCCTGACGAGCATCACAAAAATCGACGCTCAAGT
CAGAGGTGGCGAAACCCGACAGGACTATAAAGATACCAGGCGTTTCCCCCTGGAAGCTCCCTCGTGCGCT
CTCCTGTTCCGACCCTGCCGCTTACCGGATACCTGTCCGCCTTTCTCCCTTCGGGAAGCGTGGCGCTTTC
TCATAGCTCACGCTGTAGGTATCTCAGTTCGGTGTAGGTCGTTCGCTCCAAGCTGGGCTGTGTGCACGAA
CCCCCCGTTCAGCCCGACCGCTGCGCCTTATCCGGTAACTATCGTCTTGAGTCCAACCCGGTAAGACACG
ACTTATCGCCACTGGCAGCAGCCACTGGTAACAGGATTAGCAGAGCGAGGTATGTAGGCGGTGCTACAGA
GTTCTTGAAGTGGTGGCCTAACTACGGCTACACTAGAAGAACAGTATTTGGTATCTGCGCTCTGCTGAAG
CCAGTTACCTTCGGAAAAAGAGTTGGTAGCTCTTGATCCGGCAAACAAACCACCGCTGGTAGCGGTTTTT
TTGTTTGCAAGCAGCAGATTACGCGCAGAAAAAAAGGATCTCAAGAAGATCCTTTGATCTTTTCTACGGG
GTCTGACGCTCAGTGGAACGAAAACTCACGTTAAGGGATTTTGGTCATGAGATTATCAAAAAGGATCTTC
ACCTAGATCCTTTTAAATTAAAAATGAAGTTTTAAATCAATCTAAAGTATATATGAGTAAACTTGGTCTG
ACAGTTACCAATGCTTAATCAGTGAGGCACCTATCTCAGCGATCTGTCTATTTCGTTCATCCATAGTTGC
CTGACTCCCCGTCGTGTAGATAACTACGATACGGGAGGGCTTACCATCTGGCCCCAGTGCTGCAATGATA
CCGCGAGACCCACGCTCACCGGCTCCAGATTTATCAGCAATAAACCAGCCAGCCGGAAGGGCCGAGCGCA
GAAGTGGTCCTGCAACTTTATCCGCCTCCATCCAGTCTATTAATTGTTGCCGGGAAGCTAGAGTAAGTAG
TTCGCCAGTTAATAGTTTGCGCAACGTTGTTGCCATTGCTACAGGCATCGTGGTGTCACGCTCGTCGTTT
GGTATGGCTTCATTCAGCTCCGGTTCCCAACGATCAAGGCGAGTTACATGATCCCCCATGTTGTGCAAAA
AAGCGGTTAGCTCCTTCGGTCCTCCGATCGTTGTCAGAAGTAAGTTGGCCGCAGTGTTATCACTCATGGT
TATGGCAGCACTGCATAATTCTCTTACTGTCATGCCATCCGTAAGATGCTTTTCTGTGACTGGTGAGTAC
TCAACCAAGTCATTCTGAGAATAGTGTATGCGGCGACCGAGTTGCTCTTGCCCGGCGTCAATACGGGATA
ATACCGCGCCACATAGCAGAACTTTAAAAGTGCTCATCATTGGAAAACGTTCTTCGGGGCGAAAACTCTC
AAGGATCTTACCGCTGTTGAGATCCAGTTCGATGTAACCCACTCGTGCACCCAACTGATCTTCAGCATCT
TTTACTTTCACCAGCGTTTCTGGGTGAGCAAAAACAGGAAGGCAAAATGCCGCAAAAAAGGGAATAAGGG
CGACACGGAAATGTTGAATACTCATACTCTTCCTTTTTCAATATTATTGAAGCATTTATCAGGGTTATTG
TCTCATGAGCGGATACATATTTGAATGTATTTAGAAAAATAAACAAATAGGGGTTCCGCGCACATTTCCC
CGAAAAGTGCCACCTGACGTC
Features (pLannotate 1.2.2; 22 found; start..end, strand, type, name):
     28..80      -  misc_feature   bom (fragment): basis of mobility region from pBR322
    235..614     +  enhancer       CMV enhancer: human cytomegalovirus immediate early enhancer
    615..818     +  promoter       CMV promoter: human cytomegalovirus (CMV) immediate early promoter
    814..847     +  LTR            5' LTR (truncated) (fragment): truncated 5' long terminal repeat (LTR) from HIV-1
    863..881     +  promoter       T7 promoter: promoter for bacteriophage T7 RNA polymerase
    919..2172    +  CDS            CUL3 (fragment) (sequence partly withheld): CUL3_HUMAN - Also known as KIAA0617. Experimental evidence at protein level: Swiss-Prot protein existence level 1. Core component of multiple cullin-RING-based BCR (BTB-CUL3- RBX1) E3 ubiquitin-protein ligase complexes which mediate the ubiquitination and subsequent proteasomal degradation of target proteins. BCR complexes and ARIH1 collaborate in tandem to mediate ubiquitination of target proteins (PubMed:27565346). As a scaffold protein may contribute to catalysis through positioning of the substrate and the ubiquitin-conjugating enzyme. The E3 ubiquitin- protein ligase activity of the compl
   2176..2196    +  CDS            FLAG (fragment): FLAG® epitope tag, followed by an enterokinase cleavage site
   2227..2245    -  promoter       SP6 promoter: promoter for bacteriophage SP6 RNA polymerase
   2271..2495    +  polyA_signal   bGH poly(A) signal: bovine growth hormone polyadenylation signal
   2499..2520    +  promoter       SV40 promoter (fragment): SV40 enhancer and early promoter
   2541..2969    +  rep_origin     f1 ori (sequence partly withheld): f1 bacteriophage origin of replication; arrow indicates direction of (+) strand synthesis
   2983..3312    +  promoter       SV40 promoter: SV40 enhancer and early promoter
   3379..4170    +  CDS            neo: KKA2_KLEPN - Also known as kan, nptII. Experimental evidence at protein level: Swiss-Prot protein existence level 1. Resistance to kanamycin, neomycin, paromomycin, ribostamycin, butirosin and gentamicin B. From Klebsiella pneumoniae.
   4194..4352    +  CDS            ble (fragment): BLE_KLEPN - Experimental evidence at protein level: Swiss-Prot protein existence level 1. Binding protein with a strong affinity to the bleomycin family of antibiotics. Binds to CL990; an antimitotic-antibiotic compound. From Klebsiella pneumoniae.
   4347..4468    +  polyA_signal   SV40 poly(A) signal: SV40 polyadenylation signal
   4541..4557    -  protein_bind   lac operator: The lac repressor binds to the lac operator to inhibit transcription in E. coli. This inhibition can be relieved by adding lactose or isopropyl-β-D-thiogalactopyranoside (IPTG). lac repressor encoded by lacI
   4565..4595    -  promoter       lac promoter: promoter for the E. coli lac operon
   4610..4631    -  protein_bind   CAP binding site: CAP binding activates transcription in the presence of cAMP. E. coli catabolite activator protein
   4644..4736    -  CDS            lacI (fragment): lac repressor; lacI; The lac repressor binds to the lac operator to inhibit transcription in E. coli. This inhibition can be relieved by adding lactose or isopropyl-β-D-thiogalactopyranoside (IPTG).
   4919..5504    -  rep_origin     ori: high-copy-number ColE1/pMB1/pBR322/pUC origin of replication
   5675..6535    -  CDS            AmpR: β-lactamase; bla; confers resistance to ampicillin, carbenicillin, and related antibiotics
   6536..6640    -  promoter       AmpR promoter: bla
