[The description below was written by a language model from this plasmid's Addgene catalogue record and pLannotate feature annotations shown in this document.]
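Description:
pcDNA3-DN-hCUL3-FLAG is a mammalian expression plasmid, about 6.7 kb in total, built on the Invitrogen pcDNA3.1(+) backbone. It encodes a dominant-negative form of human Cullin 3. It is propagated in E. coli as a high-copy plasmid from a ColE1/pUC-type origin under ampicillin selection (AmpR with its bla promoter), and it also carries an f1 origin for single-stranded DNA production. For selection in mammalian cells, an SV40 early promoter drives the neomycin phosphotransferase gene, followed by an SV40 polyadenylation signal, allowing G418 selection of stable transfectants.

The payload is a roughly 1.25 kb fragment of the CUL3 coding sequence that encodes amino acids 1–418, a C-terminal truncation the depositor designates N418. It is fused at its C terminus to a FLAG epitope tag for detection or immunoprecipitation. The human CMV immediate-early enhancer and promoter drive expression, and the transcript terminates at the bovine growth hormone poly(A) signal. T7 and SP6 phage promoters flank the insert, as is standard for this backbone. The insert was cloned through a BglII/BamHI junction, which was destroyed, and an XhoI site, which was retained.

CUL3 is the scaffold subunit of BTB-CUL3-RBX1 cullin-RING E3 ubiquitin ligases. In general terms, a cullin's N-terminal portion engages the substrate adaptors and its C-terminal region recruits the RING subunit. A truncation of this kind would therefore be expected to sequester adaptors and substrates in inactive complexes, though the record itself does not spell out the mechanism. The associated publication concerns identifying ubiquitin ligase substrates, so the construct is suited to blocking CUL3-dependent ubiquitination and degradation in transfected mammalian cells.
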