Addgene plasmid #15820: pcDNA3-DN-hCUL3-FLAG
Depositing lab: Wade Harper. Publication: Identification of substrates for F-box proteins. Jin J, Ang XL, Shirogane T, Wade Harper J. Methods Enzymol. 2005;399:287-309. doi: 10.1016/S0076-6879(05)99020-4. PubMed 16338364.
Backbone
  Vector backbone: pcDNA3.1(+)
  Backbone manufacturer: Invitrogen
  Backbone size w/o insert (bp): 5400
  Vector type: Mammalian Expression
  Selectable markers: Neomycin (select with G418)
Growth in bacteria
  Bacterial resistance: Ampicillin, 100 μg/mL
  Growth temperature: 37°C
  Growth strain: DH5alpha
  Copy number: High Copy
Gene/Insert
  Gene/Insert name: Cullin3 (alt names: Cullin 3; Cul3)
  Species: H. sapiens (human)
  Insert size (bp): 1250
  Mutation: Dominant negative: N418
  Entrez Gene: CUL3 (a.k.a. CUL-3, NEDAUS, PHA2E)
  Tag / fusion protein: Flag (C terminal on insert)
  Cloning method: Restriction Enzyme; 5′ cloning site BglII/BamHI (destroyed during cloning); 3′ cloning site XhoI (not destroyed)
  Sequencing primers: 5′ CMV-F; 3′ BGH-rev
Terms and licenses: Academic/Nonprofit Terms; Industry Terms: Not Available to Industry
Depositor comments: C-terminal truncation of hCul3: amino acids 1-418.
How to cite: pcDNA3-DN-hCUL3-FLAG was a gift from Wade Harper (Addgene plasmid # 15820 ; http://n2t.net/addgene:15820 ; RRID:Addgene_15820)
