>Addgene plasmid #15820 | pcDNA3-DN-hCUL3-FLAG | addgene partial sequence | sequence record 100994 | CMV-F 5'-CGCAAATGGGCGGTAGGCGTG-3'
CTATATAAGCAGAGCTCTCTGGCTAACTAGAGAACCCACTGCTTACTGGCTTATCGAAATTAATACGACT
CACTATAGGGAGACCCAAGCTTGGTACCGAGCTCGGATCTGCCACCATGTCGAATCTGAGCAAAGGCACG
GGCAGCCGGAAGGACACCAAGATGCGGATCCGGGCCTTTCCGATGACCATGGAT
[420 nt withheld, positions 195-614]
GATATGATTGCAAGAGAGCGGAAAGGAGAAGTCGTAGACAGAGGCGCAATAAGAAATGCTTGCCAGATGT
TAATGATTTTAGGTCTCGAAGGAAGATCAGTCTATGAAGAAGATTTTGAGGCTCCTTTTTTGGAAATGTC
TGCAGAATTTTTTCAGATGGAAAGCCAGAAATTTTTAGCAGAAAATAGTGCTTCAGTATATATAAAGAAA
GTAGAAGCTAGAATTAATGAAGAAATAGAACGAGTGATGCACTGCCTTGACAAATCAACGGAAGAACCAA
TTGTAAAGGTGGTTGAAAGGGAACTCATTTCCAAGCACATGAAGACTATAGTAGAAATGGAGAATTCTGG
GCTAGTACATATGTTGAAAAATGGAAAGACAGAAGACCTTGGTTGCATGTACAAGTTATTTAGTCGTGTG
CCAAATGGTTTGAAAACAATGTGTGAGTGTATGAGTTCCTATTTGAGGGAGCAAGGTAAAGCTCTTG
