>Addgene plasmid #15820 | pcDNA3-DN-hCUL3-FLAG | addgene partial sequence | sequence record 100995 | bgh_pa_d2r 5'-ACTCAGACAATGCGATGCAAtttc-3'
AGTGGGAGTGGCACCTTCCAGGGTCAAGGAAGGCACGGGGGAGGGGCAAACAACAGATGGCTGGCAACTA
GAAGGCACAGTCGAGGCTGATCAGCGAGCTCTAGCATTTAGGTGACACTATAGAATAGGGCCCTCTAGAT
GCATGCTCGAGTCACTTGTCATCGTCATCCTTGTAGTCAAGGACCATTGCTTTATCCAATATTGTTTCTA
CTTCTTGTTCTGTTAGCCCTTTGACTCCCTTTTTCAGCTTATCATCAATAAATAATGAGAGGTATTCAGG
AGACCTGGAGTTGAGGTTGAGAAAATACTCAAAGTCACCCGCAATAGTTTGTTTAAAGAGACGGTCATTG
TTGAATGATTCCAGGAGGAAGCGATCGAACCTACTCTTCAGATCCAATAAGCCCTGGATATAGTCAACAG
GATTCTTTCCTTCTCCTTCTTCAGAAACAAGAGCTTTACCTTGCTCCCTCAAATAGGAACTCATACACTC
ACACATTGTTTTCAAACCATTTGGCACACGACTAAATAACTTGTACATGCAACCAAGGTCTTCTGTCTTT
CCATTTTTCAACATATGTACTAGCCCAGAATTCTCCATTTCTACTATAGTCTTCATGTGCTTGGAAATGA
GTTCCCTTTCAACCACCTTTACAATTGGTTCTTCCGTTGATTTGTCAAGGCAGTGCATCACTCGTTCTAT
TTCTTCATTAATTCTAGCTTCTACTTTCTTTATATATACTGAAGCACTATTTTCTGCTAAAAATTTCTGG
CTTTCCATCTGAAAAAATTCTGCAGACATTTCCAAAAAAGGAGCCTCAAAATCTTCTTCATAGACTGATC
TTCCTTCGAGACCTAAAATCATTAACATCTGGCAAGCATTTCTTATTGCGCCTCTGTCTACGACTTCTCC
TTTCCGCTCTCTTGCAATCATATC
[163 nt withheld, positions 935-1097]
